Addgene plasmid #144271: TFORF1049
Purpose: Lentiviral vector for overexpressing transcription factor ORFs with unique 24-bp barcodes. Barcodes facilitate identification of transcription factors in pooled screens.
Depositing lab: Feng Zhang. Depositing organization: Broad Institute. Publication: A transcription factor atlas of directed differentiation. Joung J, Ma S, Tay T, Geiger-Schuller KR, Kirchgatterer PC, Verdine VK, Guo B, Arias-Garcia MA, Allen WE, Singh A, Kuksenko O, Abudayyeh OO, Gootenberg JS, Fu Z, Macrae RK, Buenrostro JD, Regev A, Zhang F. Cell. 2023 Jan 5;186(1):209-229.e26. doi: 10.1016/j.cell.2022.11.026. PubMed 36608654.
Backbone
  Vector backbone: pLX_TRC317
  Backbone manufacturer: Broad Institute Genetic Perturbation Platform
  Backbone size w/o insert (bp): 8264
  Vector type: Mammalian Expression, Lentiviral
  Selectable markers: Puromycin
Growth in bacteria
  Bacterial resistance: Ampicillin, 100 μg/mL
  Growth temperature: 37°C
  Growth strain: NEB Stable
  Copy number: High Copy
Gene/Insert
  Gene/Insert name: HKR1
  Species: H. sapiens (human)
  Insert size (bp): 2027
  Entrez Gene: ZNF875 (a.k.a. HKR1)
  Promoter: EF1a
  Cloning method: Unknown
  Sequencing primers: 5′ GGGTGGAGACTGAAGTTAGGCCAG; 3′ CACATAGCGTAAAAGGAGCAACATAG
Terms and licenses: Academic/Nonprofit Terms; Industry Terms: Not Available to Industry
Depositor comments: XM_017026677,XM_017026676,ENST00000589392 . The transcription factor ORF portion of this plasmid was synthesized by Genewiz. Please test multiple small colonies in case of plasmid recombination. To make this collection available in a timely manner, a portion of this collection was not fully sequenced by Addgene. If an Addgene verified full plasmid sequence is not available, please contact us prior to placing an order to request the full sequence.
How to cite: TFORF1049 was a gift from Feng Zhang (Addgene plasmid # 144271 ; http://n2t.net/addgene:144271 ; RRID:Addgene_144271)
