[The description below was written by a language model from this plasmid's Addgene catalogue record and pLannotate feature annotations shown in this document.]
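Description:
TFORF1049 is a third-generation-style, self-inactivating lentiviral expression plasmid built on the pLX_TRC317 backbone. It is one member of a barcoded transcription factor ORF collection designed for pooled overexpression screens. It carries the human zinc-finger gene HKR1 (now ZNF875) as an insert of about 2 kb, giving a total plasmid of about 10.3 kb. In bacteria it is maintained through a high-copy ColE1/pUC-type origin and selected by ampicillin resistance (bla). An f1 origin and remnants of a lac/lacZα cloning region with T7 and T3 promoters are also present in the backbone. The depositor notes that the plasmid can recombine, as is common for LTR-containing vectors.

The viral cassette begins with an RSV promoter fused to a truncated HIV-1 5' LTR, which makes genomic RNA production in packaging cells Tat-independent. This is followed by the Ψ packaging signal with a gag fragment, the RRE for Rev-dependent nuclear export, and a cPPT/CTS element. It ends in a ΔU3 3' LTR, followed by an SV40 polyadenylation signal. Within the provirus, an SV40 early promoter drives puromycin N-acetyltransferase for selection of transduced mammalian cells. A full-length EF-1α promoter drives the HKR1 ORF, and a downstream WPRE enhances transcript stability and expression.

The automated annotation matches only the first part of the ORF to ZNF875, probably because the synthesized sequence corresponds to particular transcript isoforms. The 24-bp barcode described in the catalogue entry is not annotated as a feature, so its exact position is not stated. That barcode allows the transcription factor to be identified by sequencing in pooled screens, such as those for directed differentiation.
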