Features (pLannotate 1.2.2; 31 found; start..end, strand, type, name):
      5..231     +  promoter       RSV promoter: Rous sarcoma virus enhancer/promoter
    232..412     +  LTR            5' LTR (truncated): truncated 5' long terminal repeat (LTR) from HIV-1
    459..584     +  misc_feature   HIV-1 Ψ: packaging signal of human immunodeficiency virus type 1
    568..931     +  CDS            HIV-1 gag (fragment): gag protein from human immunodeficiency virus 1; gag
   1077..1310    +  misc_feature   RRE: The Rev response element (RRE) of HIV-1 allows for Rev-dependent mRNA export from the nucleus to the cytoplasm.
   1687..1713    +  CDS            Rev (fragment): human immunodeficiency virus 1 (HIV-1) Rev protein; rev; enhances nuclear export of unspliced and incompletely spliced viral mRNAs
   1720..1743    +  promoter       SV40 promoter (fragment): SV40 early promoter
   1744..1815    +  promoter       SV40 promoter (fragment): SV40 enhancer and early promoter
   1839..1974    +  rep_origin     SV40 ori: SV40 origin of replication
   2020..2616    +  CDS            PuroR (fragment): puromycin N-acetyltransferase; pac from Streptomyces; confers resistance to puromycin
   2665..2782    +  misc_feature   cPPT/CTS: central polypurine tract and central termination sequence of HIV-1
   2847..2913    +  CDS            small t antigen (fragment): SV40 (simian virus 40) small t antigen
   2920..4098    +  promoter       EF-1α promoter: strong constitutive promoter for human elongation factor EF-1α
   4148..4888    +  CDS            ZNF875 (fragment): ZN875_HUMAN - Also known as HKR1 Experimental evidence at transcript level: Swiss-Prot protein existence level 2. May be involved in transcriptional regulation. From Homo sapiens (Human).
   6053..6106    +  promoter       U6 promoter (fragment): RNA polymerase III promoter for human U6 snRNA
   6148..6736    +  misc_feature   WPRE: woodchuck hepatitis virus posttranscriptional regulatory element
   6787..6806    +  misc_feature   cPPT/CTS (fragment): central polypurine tract and central termination sequence of HIV-1
   6808..7041    +  LTR            3' LTR (ΔU3): self-inactivating 3' long terminal repeat (LTR) from HIV-1
   7119..7240    +  polyA_signal   SV40 poly(A) signal: SV40 polyadenylation signal
   7280..7415    +  rep_origin     SV40 ori: SV40 origin of replication
   7436..7454    -  promoter       T7 promoter: promoter for bacteriophage T7 RNA polymerase
   7462..7617    +  CDS            lacZα (fragment): LacZα fragment of β-galactosidase; lacZ fragment
   7622..8050    +  rep_origin     f1 ori (sequence partly withheld): f1 bacteriophage origin of replication; arrow indicates direction of (+) strand synthesis
   8103..8207    +  promoter       AmpR promoter: bla
   8208..9068    +  CDS            AmpR: β-lactamase; bla; confers resistance to ampicillin, carbenicillin, and related antibiotics
   9239..9827    +  rep_origin     ori: high-copy-number ColE1/pMB1/pBR322/pUC origin of replication
  10010..10102   +  CDS            lacI (fragment): lac repressor; lacI; The lac repressor binds to the lac operator to inhibit transcription in E. coli. This inhibition can be relieved by adding lactose or isopropyl-β-D-thiogalactopyranoside (IPTG).
  10115..10136   +  protein_bind   CAP binding site: CAP binding activates transcription in the presence of cAMP. E. coli catabolite activator protein
  10151..10181   +  promoter       lac promoter: promoter for the E. coli lac operon
  10189..10205   +  protein_bind   lac operator: The lac repressor binds to the lac operator to inhibit transcription in E. coli. This inhibition can be relieved by adding lactose or isopropyl-β-D-thiogalactopyranoside (IPTG). lac repressor encoded by lacI
  10250..10268   +  promoter       T3 promoter: promoter for bacteriophage T3 RNA polymerase
>Addgene plasmid #144271 | TFORF1049 | addgene full sequence | sequence record 404149 | Addgene NGS Result
TTAATGTAGTCTTATGCAATACTCTTGTAGTCTTGCAACATGGTAACGATGAGTTAGCAACATGCCTTAC
AAGGAGAGAAAAAGCACCGTGCATGCCGATTGGTGGAAGTAAGGTGGTACGATCGTGCCTTATTAGGAAG
GCAACAGACGGGTCTGACATGGATTGGACGAACCACTGAATTGCCGCATTGCAGAGATATTGTATTTAAG
TGCCTAGCTCGATACATAAACGGGTCTCTCTGGTTAGACCAGATCTGAGCCTGGGAGCTCTCTGGCTAAC
TAGGGAACCCACTGCTTAAGCCTCAATAAAGCTTGCCTTGAGTGCTTCAAGTAGTGTGTGCCCGTCTGTT
GTGTGACTCTGGTAACTAGAGATCCCTCAGACCCTTTTAGTCAGTGTGGAAAATCTCTAGCAGTGGCGCC
CGAACAGGGACTTGAAAGCGAAAGGGAAACCAGAGGAGCTCTCTCGACGCAGGACTCGGCTTGCTGAAGC
GCGCACGGCAAGAGGCGAGGGGCGGCGACTGGTGAGTACGCCAAAAATTTTGACTAGCGGAGGCTAGAAG
GAGAGAGATGGGTGCGAGAGCGTCAGTATTAAGCGGGGGAGAATTAGATCGCGATGGGAAAAAATTCGGT
TAAGGCCAGGGGGAAAGAAAAAATATAAATTAAAACATATAGTATGGGCAAGCAGGGAGCTAGAACGATT
CGCAGTTAATCCTGGCCTGTTAGAAACATCAGAAGGCTGTAGACAAATACTGGGACAGCTACAACCATCC
CTTCAGACAGGATCAGAAGAACTTAGATCATTATATAATACAGTAGCAACCCTCTATTGTGTGCATCAAA
GGATAGAGATAAAAGACACCAAGGAAGCTTTAGACAAGATAGAGGAAGAGCAAAACAAAAGTAAGACCAC
CGCACAGCAAGCGGCCGCTGATCTTCAGACCTGGAGGAGGAGATATGAGGGACAATTGGAGAAGTGAATT
ATATAAATATAAAGTAGTAAAAATTGAACCATTAGGAGTAGCACCCACCAAGGCAAAGAGAAGAGTGGTG
CAGAGAGAAAAAAGAGCAGTGGGAATAGGAGCTTTGTTCCTTGGGTTCTTGGGAGCAGCAGGAAGCACTA
TGGGCGCAGCGTCAATGACGCTGACGGTACAGGCCAGACAATTATTGTCTGGTATAGTGCAGCAGCAGAA
CAATTTGCTGAGGGCTATTGAGGCGCAACAGCATCTGTTGCAACTCACAGTCTGGGGCATCAAGCAGCTC
CAGGCAAGAATCCTGGCTGTGGAAAGATACCTAAAGGATCAACAGCTCCTGGGGATTTGGGGTTGCTCTG
GAAAACTCATTTGCACCACTGCTGTGCCTTGGAATGCTAGTTGGAGTAATAAATCTCTGGAACAGATTTG
GAATCACACGACCTGGATGGAGTGGGACAGAGAAATTAACAATTACACAAGCTTAATACACTCCTTAATT
GAAGAATCGCAAAACCAGCAAGAAAAGAATGAACAAGAATTATTGGAATTAGATAAATGGGCAAGTTTGT
GGAATTGGTTTAACATAACAAATTGGCTGTGGTATATAAAATTATTCATAATGATAGTAGGAGGCTTGGT
AGGTTTAAGAATAGTTTTTGCTGTACTTTCTATAGTGAATAGAGTTAGGCAGGGATATTCACCATTATCG
TTTCAGACCCACCTCCCAACCCCGAGGGGACCCATGCATTGCATCTCAATTAGTCAGCAACCAGGTGTGG
AAAGTCCCCAGGCTCCCCAGCAGGCAGAAGTATGCAAAGCATGCGTCTCAATTAGTCAGCAACCATAGTC
CCGCCCCTAACTCCGCCCATCCCGCCCCTAACTCCGCCCAGTTCCGCCCATTCTCCGCCCCATGGCTGAC
TAATTTTTTTTATTTATGCAGAGGCCGAGGCCGCCTCGGCCTCTGAGCTATTCCAGAAGTAGTGAGGAGG
CTTTTTTGGAGGCCTAGGCTTTTGCAAAAAGCTTTCTAGAGGTACCACCGGAGCTTACCATGACCGAGTA
CAAGCCCACGGTGCGCCTCGCCACCCGCGACGACGTCCCCAGGGCCGTACGCACCCTCGCCGCCGCGTTC
GCCGACTACCCCGCCACGCGCCACACCGTCGATCCGGACCGCCACATCGAGCGGGTCACCGAGCTGCAAG
AACTCTTCCTCACGCGCGTCGGGCTCGACATCGGCAAGGTGTGGGTCGCGGACGACGGCGCCGCCGTGGC
GGTCTGGACCACGCCGGAGAGCGTCGAAGCGGGGGCGGTGTTCGCCGAGATCGGCCCGCGCATGGCCGAG
TTGAGCGGTTCCCGGCTGGCCGCGCAGCAACAGATGGAAGGCCTCCTGGCGCCGCACCGGCCCAAGGAGC
CCGCGTGGTTCCTGGCCACCGTCGGCGTCTCGCCCGACCACCAGGGCAAGGGTCTGGGCAGCGCCGTCGT
GCTCCCCGGAGTGGAGGCGGCCGAGCGCGCCGGGGTGCCCGCCTTCCTGGAGACCTCCGCGCCCCGCAAC
CTCCCCTTCTACGAGCGGCTCGGCTTCACCGTCACCGCCGACGTCGAGGTGCCCGAAGGACCGCGCACCT
GGTGCATGACCCGCAAGCCCGGTGCCAGTTAACGAATTCTAGATCTTGAGACAAATGGCAGTATTCATCC
ACAATTTTAAAAGAAAAGGGGGGATTGGGGGGTACAGTGCAGGGGAAAGAATAGTAGACATAATAGCAAC
AGACATACAAACTAAAGAATTACAAAAACAAATTACAAAAATTCAAAATTTTCGGGTTTATTACAGGGAC
AGCAGAGATCCACTTTGGCGCCGGCTCGAGGCCTGCAGGTGCAAAGATGGATAAAGTTTTAAACAGAGAG
GAATCTTTGCAGCTAATGGACCTTCTAGGTCTTGAAAGGAGTGGGAATTGGCTCCGGTGCCCGTCAGTGG
GCAGAGCGCACATCGCCCACAGTCCCCGAGAAGTTGGGGGGAGGGGTCGGCAATTGAACCGGTGCCTAGA
GAAGGTGGCGCGGGGTAAACTGGGAAAGTGATGTCGTGTACTGGCTCCGCCTTTTTCCCGAGGGTGGGGG
AGAACCGTATATAAGTGCAGTAGTCGCCGTGAACGTTCTTTTTCGCAACGGGTTTGCCGCCAGAACACAG
GTAAGTGCCGTGTGTGGTTCCCGCGGGCCTGGCCTCTTTACGGGTTATGGCCCTTGCGTGCCTTGAATTA
CTTCCACCTGGCTGCAGTACGTGATTCTTGATCCCGAGCTTCGGGTTGGAAGTGGGTGGGAGAGTTCGAG
GCCTTGCGCTTAAGGAGCCCCTTCGCCTCGTGCTTGAGTTGAGGCCTGGCCTGGGCGCTGGGGCCGCCGC
GTGCGAATCTGGTGGCACCTTCGCGCCTGTCTCGCTGCTTTCGATAAGTCTCTAGCCATTTAAAATTTTT
GATGACCTGCTGCGACGCTTTTTTTCTGGCAAGATAGTCTTGTAAATGCGGGCCAAGATCTGCACACTGG
TATTTCGGTTTTTGGGGCCGCGGGCGGCGACGGGGCCCGTGCGTCCCAGCGCACATGTTCGGCGAGGCGG
GGCCTGCGAGCGCGGCCACCGAGAATCGGACGGGGGTAGTCTCAAGCTGGCCGGCCTGCTCTGGTGCCTG
GCCTCGCGCCGCCGTGTATCGCCCCGCCCTGGGCGGCAAGGCTGGCCCGGTCGGCACCAGTTGCGTGAGC
GGAAAGATGGCCGCTTCCCGGCCCTGCTGCAGGGAGCTCAAAATGGAGGACGCGGCGCTCGGGAGAGCGG
GCGGGTGAGTCACCCACACAAAGGAAAAGGGCCTTTCCGTCCTCAGCCGTCGCTTCATGTGACTCCACGG
AGTACCGGGCGCCGTCCAGGCACCTCGATTAGTTCTCGAGCTTTTGGAGTACGTCGTCTTTAGGTTGGGG
GGAGGGGTTTTATGCGATGGAGTTTCCCCACACTGAGTGGGTGGAGACTGAAGTTAGGCCAGCTTGGCAC
TTGATGTAATTCTCCTTGGAATTTGCCCTTTTTGAGTTTGGATCTTGGTTCATTCTCAAGCCTCAGACAG
TGGTTCAAAGTTTTTTTCTTCCATTTCAGGTGTCGTGAGGCTAGCACCGCCACCATGGCCACAGGGCTCC
TGAGAGCCAAAAAAGAGGCGTTCGTGGCATTCAGGGATGTGGCTGTGTACTTCACCCAGGAGGAGTGGAG
GTTGTTGAGCCCTGCTCAGAGGACCCTGCACAGGGAGGTGATGCTGGAGACTTATAACCATCTGGTCTCA
CTGGAAATTCCATCTTCTAAACCAAAACTCATTGCTCAGCTGGAGCGAGGGGAAGCGCCCTGGAGAGAGG
AGAGAAAATGTCCACTGGACCTCTGTCCAGCAGAATCGAAGCCAGAAATTCAACTTAGTCCCTCCTGCCC
TCTGATTTTCTCCAGTCAGCAAGCTCTCAGCCAACATGTGTGGCTGAGTCATCTCTCTCAGCTGTTTTCA
AGTTTATGGGCAGGAAATCCTCTCCACCTGGGAAAACACTATCCAGAAGATCAGAAACAACAGCAGGATC
CATTCTGCTTTAGTGGCAAAGCAGAATGGATTCAAGAGGGAGAAGACTCCAGACTCCTGTTTGGGAGAGT
AAGCAAAAATGGCACTTCAAAGGCACTTTCCAGCCCACCTGAAGAACAACAGCCAGCACAGTCCAAGGAA
GACAACACAGTGGTGGATATAGGGTCCAGCCCTGAACGGAGGGCAGATCTAGAGGAAACAGACAAAGTAT
TGCATGGTTTAGAAGTCTCAGGATTTGGAGAAATCAAATATGAAGAGTTTGGGCCAGGCTTTATCAAGGA
GTCAAACCTCCTTAGCCTCCAGAAGACACAAACTGGGGAGACACCTTACATGTACACTGAGTGGGGAGAC
AGCTTTGGCAGTATGTCAGTCCTCATCAAAAACCCAAGGACACACTCTGGGGGAAAGCCTTATGTGTGCA
GGGAATGTGGGCGAGGCTTTACGTGGAAGTCAAACCTGATCACACATCAGAGGACACACTCAGGGGAGAA
ACCTTATGTGTGCAAGGATTGTGGACGAGGCTTTACTTGGAAGTCGAACCTCTTTACACATCAGCGGACA
CACTCAGGGCTCAAGCCTTATGTGTGCAAGGAATGTGGGCAGAGCTTTAGCCTGAAGTCAAACCTCATTA
CCCACCAGAGGGCGCACACTGGGGAGAAGCCTTATGTTTGCAGGGAATGTGGGCGTGGCTTTCGCCAGCA
TTCACACCTGGTCAGACACAAGAGGACACATTCAGGAGAGAAGCCTTACATTTGCAGGGAGTGTGAGCAA
GGCTTTAGCCAGAAGTCACACCTCATCAGACACTTAAGGACACACACAGGAGAGAAGCCTTATGTATGCA
CAGAATGTGGGCGTCACTTTAGCTGGAAATCAAACCTCAAAACACACCAGAGGACACACTCAGGGGTTAA
ACCTTATGTCTGCCTGGAGTGCGGGCAGTGCTTTAGCCTGAAGTCAAACCTTAACAAACACCAGAGGTCA
CACACGGGGGAGAAGCCATTTGTATGTACGGAGTGTGGGCGAGGCTTTACCCGGAAATCAACCCTGAGCA
CGCACCAGAGGACACACTCAGGGGAGAAGCCATTTGTATGTGCTGAGTGTGGACGAGGCTTTAATGATAA
GTCCACCCTCATTTCACACCAGAGGACACATTCAGGGGAAAAGCCTTTTATGTGCAGGGAGTGTGGCAGA
AGGTTTCGGCAGAAGCCTAACCTGTTTAGGCACAAGAGGGCACACTCAGGTGCCTTTGTGTGCAGGGAGT
GTGGGCAAGGCTTTTGTGCTAAGTTAACTCTCATTAAACACCAGAGAGCACACGCAGGGGGGAAGCCTCA
TGTGTGCAGGGAGTGTGGGCAAGGCTTTAGCCGGCAGTCACACCTCATTAGACACCAGAGGACACATTCA
GGAGAGAAGCCTTATATTTGCAGAAAGTGTGGACGGGGCTTTAGTCGGAAGTCCAACCTTATCAGACATC
AGAGGACACACTCAGGATAGTAATGAACTAGTCCGTAACTTGAAAGTATTTCGATTTCTTGGCTTTATAT
ATCTTGTGGAAAGGACGATGTGCGAGCCGGCCTCTGAGGCAAACGCGTTAAGTCGACAATCAACCTCTGG
ATTACAAAATTTGTGAAAGATTGACTGGTATTCTTAACTATGTTGCTCCTTTTACGCTATGTGGATACGC
TGCTTTAATGCCTTTGTATCATGCTATTGCTTCCCGTATGGCTTTCATTTTCTCCTCCTTGTATAAATCC
TGGTTGCTGTCTCTTTATGAGGAGTTGTGGCCCGTTGTCAGGCAACGTGGCGTGGTGTGCACTGTGTTTG
CTGACGCAACCCCCACTGGTTGGGGCATTGCCACCACCTGTCAGCTCCTTTCCGGGACTTTCGCTTTCCC
CCTCCCTATTGCCACGGCGGAACTCATCGCCGCCTGCCTTGCCCGCTGCTGGACAGGGGCTCGGCTGTTG
GGCACTGACAATTCCGTGGTGTTGTCGGGGAAATCATCGTCCTTTCCTTGGCTGCTCGCCTGTGTTGCCA
CCTGGATTCTGCGCGGGACGTCCTTCTGCTACGTCCCTTCGGCCCTCAATCCAGCGGACCTTCCTTCCCG
CGGCCTGCTGCCGGCTCTGCGGCCTCTTCCGCGTCTTCGCCTTCGCCCTCAGACGAGTCGGATCTCCCTT
TGGGCCGCCTCCCCGCGTCGACTTTAAGACCAATGACTTACAAGGCAGCTGTAGATCTTAGCCACTTTTT
AAAAGAAAAGGGGGGACTGGAAGGGCTAATTCACTCCCAACGAAGACAAGATCTGCTTTTTGCTTGTACT
GGGTCTCTCTGGTTAGACCAGATCTGAGCCTGGGAGCTCTCTGGCTAACTAGGGAACCCACTGCTTAAGC
CTCAATAAAGCTTGCCTTGAGTGCTTCAAGTAGTGTGTGCCCGTCTGTTGTGTGACTCTGGTAACTAGAG
ATCCCTCAGACCCTTTTAGTCAGTGTGGAAAATCTCTAGCAGTACGTATAGTAGTTCATGTCATCTTATT
ATTCAGTATTTATAACTTGCAAAGAAATGAATATCAGAGAGTGAGAGGAACTTGTTTATTGCAGCTTATA
ATGGTTACAAATAAAGCAATAGCATCACAAATTTCACAAATAAAGCATTTTTTTCACTGCATTCTAGTTG
TGGTTTGTCCAAACTCATCAATGTATCTTATCATGTCTGGCTCTAGCTATCCCGCCCCTAACTCCGCCCA
TCCCGCCCCTAACTCCGCCCAGTTCCGCCCATTCTCCGCCCCATGGCTGACTAATTTTTTTTATTTATGC
AGAGGCCGAGGCCGCCTCGGCCTCTGAGCTATTCCAGAAGTAGTGAGGAGGCTTTTTTGGAGGCCTAGGG
ACGTACCCAATTCGCCCTATAGTGAGTCGTATTACGCGCGCTCACTGGCCGTCGTTTTACAACGTCGTGA
CTGGGAAAACCCTGGCGTTACCCAACTTAATCGCCTTGCAGCACATCCCCCTTTCGCCAGCTGGCGTAAT
AGCGAAGAGGCCCGCACCGATCGCCCTTCCCAACAGTTGCGCAGCCTGAATGGCGAATGGG
[124 nt withheld, positions 7622-7745]
C
[91 nt withheld, positions 7747-7837]
A
[49 nt withheld, positions 7839-7887]
CCTTTGACGTTGGAGTCCACGTTCTTT
[37 nt withheld, positions 7915-7951]
ACCCTATCTCGGTCTATTCTTTTGATTTATAAGGGATTTTGCCGATTTCGGCCTATTGGTTAAAAAATGA
GCTGATTTAACAAAAATTTAACGCGAATTTTAACAAAATATTAACGCTTACAATTTAGGTGGCACTTTTC
GGGGAAATGTGCGCGGAACCCCTATTTGTTTATTTTTCTAAATACATTCAAATATGTATCCGCTCATGAG
ACAATAACCCTGATAAATGCTTCAATAATATTGAAAAAGGAAGAGTATGAGTATTCAACATTTCCGTGTC
GCCCTTATTCCCTTTTTTGCGGCATTTTGCCTTCCTGTTTTTGCTCACCCAGAAACGCTGGTGAAAGTAA
AAGATGCTGAAGATCAGTTGGGTGCACGAGTGGGTTACATCGAACTGGATCTCAACAGCGGTAAGATCCT
TGAGAGTTTTCGCCCCGAAGAACGTTTTCCAATGATGAGCACTTTTAAAGTTCTGCTATGTGGCGCGGTA
TTATCCCGTATTGACGCCGGGCAAGAGCAACTCGGTCGCCGCATACACTATTCTCAGAATGACTTGGTTG
AGTACTCACCAGTCACAGAAAAGCATCTTACGGATGGCATGACAGTAAGAGAATTATGCAGTGCTGCCAT
AACCATGAGTGATAACACTGCGGCCAACTTACTTCTGACAACGATCGGAGGACCGAAGGAGCTAACCGCT
TTTTTGCACAACATGGGGGATCATGTAACTCGCCTTGATCGTTGGGAACCGGAGCTGAATGAAGCCATAC
CAAACGACGAGCGTGACACCACGATGCCTGTAGCAATGGCAACAACGTTGCGCAAACTATTAACTGGCGA
ACTACTTACTCTAGCTTCCCGGCAACAATTAATAGACTGGATGGAGGCGGATAAAGTTGCAGGACCACTT
CTGCGCTCGGCCCTTCCGGCTGGCTGGTTTATTGCTGATAAATCTGGAGCCGGTGAGCGTGGGTCTCGCG
GTATCATTGCAGCACTGGGGCCAGATGGTAAGCCCTCCCGTATCGTAGTTATCTACACGACGGGGAGTCA
GGCAACTATGGATGAACGAAATAGACAGATCGCTGAGATAGGTGCCTCACTGATTAAGCATTGGTAACTG
TCAGACCAAGTTTACTCATATATACTTTAGATTGATTTAAAACTTCATTTTTAATTTAAAAGGATCTAGG
TGAAGATCCTTTTTGATAATCTCATGACCAAAATCCCTTAACGTGAGTTTTCGTTCCACTGAGCGTCAGA
CCCCGTAGAAAAGATCAAAGGATCTTCTTGAGATCCTTTTTTTCTGCGCGTAATCTGCTGCTTGCAAACA
AAAAAACCACCGCTACCAGCGGTGGTTTGTTTGCCGGATCAAGAGCTACCAACTCTTTTTCCGAAGGTAA
CTGGCTTCAGCAGAGCGCAGATACCAAATACTGTTCTTCTAGTGTAGCCGTAGTTAGGCCACCACTTCAA
GAACTCTGTAGCACCGCCTACATACCTCGCTCTGCTAATCCTGTTACCAGTGGCTGCTGCCAGTGGCGAT
AAGTCGTGTCTTACCGGGTTGGACTCAAGACGATAGTTACCGGATAAGGCGCAGCGGTCGGGCTGAACGG
GGGGTTCGTGCACACAGCCCAGCTTGGAGCGAACGACCTACACCGAACTGAGATACCTACAGCGTGAGCT
ATGAGAAAGCGCCACGCTTCCCGAAGGGAGAAAGGCGGACAGGTATCCGGTAAGCGGCAGGGTCGGAACA
GGAGAGCGCACGAGGGAGCTTCCAGGGGGAAACGCCTGGTATCTTTATAGTCCTGTCGGGTTTCGCCACC
TCTGACTTGAGCGTCGATTTTTGTGATGCTCGTCAGGGGGGCGGAGCCTATGGAAAAACGCCAGCAACGC
GGCCTTTTTACGGTTCCTGGCCTTTTGCTGGCCTTTTGCTCACATGTTCTTTCCTGCGTTATCCCCTGAT
TCTGTGGATAACCGTATTACCGCCTTTGAGTGAGCTGATACCGCTCGCCGCAGCCGAACGACCGAGCGCA
GCGAGTCAGTGAGCGAGGAAGCGGAAGAGCGCCCAATACGCAAACCGCCTCTCCCCGCGCGTTGGCCGAT
TCATTAATGCAGCTGGCACGACAGGTTTCCCGACTGGAAAGCGGGCAGTGAGCGCAACGCAATTAATGTG
AGTTAGCTCACTCATTAGGCACCCCAGGCTTTACACTTTATGCTTCCGGCTCGTATGTTGTGTGGAATTG
TGAGCGGATAACAATTTCACACAGGAAACAGCTATGACCATGATTACGCCAAGCGCGCAATTAACCCTCA
CTAAAGGGAACAAAAGCTGGAGCTGCAAGC
