>Addgene plasmid #144271 | TFORF1049 | depositor partial sequence | sequence record 284928 | Insert
ACCGCCACCATGGCCACAGGGCTCCTGAGAGCCAAAAAAGAGGCGTTCGTGGCATTCAGGGATGTGGCTG
TGTACTTCACCCAGGAGGAGTGGAGGTTGTTGAGCCCTGCTCAGAGGACCCTGCACAGGGAGGTGATGCT
GGAGACTTATAACCATCTGGTCTCACTGGAAATTCCATCTTCTAAACCAAAACTCATTGCTCAGCTGGAG
CGAGGGGAAGCGCCCTGGAGAGAGGAGAGAAAATGTCCACTGGACCTCTGTCCAGCAGAATCGAAGCCAG
AAATTCAACTTAGTCCCTCCTGCCCTCTGATTTTCTCCAGTCAGCAAGCTCTCAGCCAACATGTGTGGCT
GAGTCATCTCTCTCAGCTGTTTTCAAGTTTATGGGCAGGAAATCCTCTCCACCTGGGAAAACACTATCCA
GAAGATCAGAAACAACAGCAGGATCCATTCTGCTTTAGTGGCAAAGCAGAATGGATTCAAGAGGGAGAAG
ACTCCAGACTCCTGTTTGGGAGAGTAAGCAAAAATGGCACTTCAAAGGCACTTTCCAGCCCACCTGAAGA
ACAACAGCCAGCACAGTCCAAGGAAGACAACACAGTGGTGGATATAGGGTCCAGCCCTGAACGGAGGGCA
GATCTAGAGGAAACAGACAAAGTATTGCATGGTTTAGAAGTCTCAGGATTTGGAGAAATCAAATATGAAG
AGTTTGGGCCAGGCTTTATCAAGGAGTCAAACCTCCTTAGCCTCCAGAAGACACAAACTGGGGAGACACC
TTACATGTACACTGAGTGGGGAGACAGCTTTGGCAGTATGTCAGTCCTCATCAAAAACCCAAGGACACAC
TCTGGGGGAAAGCCTTATGTGTGCAGGGAATGTGGGCGAGGCTTTACGTGGAAGTCAAACCTGATCACAC
ATCAGAGGACACACTCAGGGGAGAAACCTTATGTGTGCAAGGATTGTGGACGAGGCTTTACTTGGAAGTC
GAACCTCTTTACACATCAGCGGACACACTCAGGGCTCAAGCCTTATGTGTGCAAGGAATGTGGGCAGAGC
TTTAGCCTGAAGTCAAACCTCATTACCCACCAGAGGGCGCACACTGGGGAGAAGCCTTATGTTTGCAGGG
AATGTGGGCGTGGCTTTCGCCAGCATTCACACCTGGTCAGACACAAGAGGACACATTCAGGAGAGAAGCC
TTACATTTGCAGGGAGTGTGAGCAAGGCTTTAGCCAGAAGTCACACCTCATCAGACACTTAAGGACACAC
ACAGGAGAGAAGCCTTATGTATGCACAGAATGTGGGCGTCACTTTAGCTGGAAATCAAACCTCAAAACAC
ACCAGAGGACACACTCAGGGGTTAAACCTTATGTCTGCCTGGAGTGCGGGCAGTGCTTTAGCCTGAAGTC
AAACCTTAACAAACACCAGAGGTCACACACGGGGGAGAAGCCATTTGTATGTACGGAGTGTGGGCGAGGC
TTTACCCGGAAATCAACCCTGAGCACGCACCAGAGGACACACTCAGGGGAGAAGCCATTTGTATGTGCTG
AGTGTGGACGAGGCTTTAATGATAAGTCCACCCTCATTTCACACCAGAGGACACATTCAGGGGAAAAGCC
TTTTATGTGCAGGGAGTGTGGCAGAAGGTTTCGGCAGAAGCCTAACCTGTTTAGGCACAAGAGGGCACAC
TCAGGTGCCTTTGTGTGCAGGGAGTGTGGGCAAGGCTTTTGTGCTAAGTTAACTCTCATTAAACACCAGA
GAGCACACGCAGGGGGGAAGCCTCATGTGTGCAGGGAGTGTGGGCAAGGCTTTAGCCGGCAGTCACACCT
CATTAGACACCAGAGGACACATTCAGGAGAGAAGCCTTATATTTGCAGAAAGTGTGGACGGGGCTTTAGT
CGGAAGTCCAACCTTATCAGACATCAGAGGACACACTCAGGATAGTAATGAACTAGTCCGTAACTTGAAA
GTATTTCGATTTCTTGGCTTTATATATCTTGTGGAAAGGACGATGTGCGAGCCGGCCTCTGAGGCAA
