>Addgene plasmid #144271 | TFORF1049 | depositor partial sequence | sequence record 284929 | Barcode
TGTGCGAGCCGGCCTCTGAGGCAA
